Addgene plasmid #164992: CRISPR_HLA_DRB
Purpose: Expression of gRNA targeting HLA-DRB locus, including DRB1*01:02:01
Depositing lab: Matthew Meyerson. Depositing organization: Dana-Farber Cancer Institute. Publication: Antigen identification for HLA class I- and HLA class II-restricted T cell receptors using cytokine-capturing antigen-presenting cells. Lee MN, Meyerson M. Sci Immunol. 2021 Jan 22;6(55). pii: 6/55/eabf4001. doi: 10.1126/sciimmunol.abf4001. PubMed 33483338.
Backbone
  Vector backbone: pXPR_001 (lentiCRISPRv1, Addgene #49535)
  Vector type: Mammalian Expression, Lentiviral, CRISPR
  Selectable markers: Puromycin
Growth in bacteria
  Bacterial resistance: Ampicillin, 100 μg/mL
  Growth temperature: 37°C
  Growth strain: NEB Stable
  Copy number: Unknown
Gene/Insert
  Gene/Insert name: gRNA against HLA-DRB1*01:02:01
  gRNA/shRNA sequence: AAGATGCATCTATAACCAAG
  Species: H. sapiens (human)
  Cloning method: Restriction Enzyme; 5′ cloning site BsmBI (unknown if destroyed); 3′ cloning site BsmBI (unknown if destroyed)
  Sequencing primers: 5′ U6-F
Terms and licenses: Academic/Nonprofit Terms; Industry Terms: Not Available to Industry
How to cite: CRISPR_HLA_DRB was a gift from Matthew Meyerson (Addgene plasmid # 164992 ; http://n2t.net/addgene:164992 ; RRID:Addgene_164992)
