[The description below was written by a language model from this plasmid's Addgene catalogue record and pLannotate feature annotations shown in this document.]
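Description:
CRISPR_HLA_DRB is an all-in-one lentiviral CRISPR plasmid built on the pXPR_001 (lentiCRISPRv1) backbone. It delivers both Streptococcus pyogenes Cas9 and a single guide RNA directed against the human HLA-DRB locus, including the DRB1*01:02:01 allele. The guide was cloned between BsmBI sites, placing it downstream of the human U6 RNA polymerase III promoter and immediately upstream of the S. pyogenes gRNA scaffold. A separate Pol II cassette uses the EF-1α core promoter to drive Cas9, which the annotation software splits into adjoining N- and C-terminal portions that together span one continuous coding region. A puromycin N-acetyltransferase gene follows, allowing puromycin selection of transduced mammalian cells. The element linking Cas9 to the puromycin marker is not annotated in the feature table. A WPRE downstream of this cassette enhances transcript stability and expression.

The viral framework is that of a third-generation, self-inactivating HIV-1 vector. An RSV promoter fused to a truncated 5' LTR drives genomic RNA production in packaging cells. It is followed by the Ψ packaging signal with a gag fragment, the RRE for Rev-dependent nuclear export, a cPPT/CTS, and a ΔU3 3' LTR that disables LTR promoter activity after integration. An SV40 poly(A) signal and SV40 origin lie beyond the 3' LTR. In bacteria the plasmid is maintained through a high-copy ColE1/pUC-type origin and ampicillin resistance. It also carries an f1 origin and leftover lac, T7 and T3 cloning-vector elements.

The associated work concerns antigen identification for HLA class I- and class II-restricted T cell receptors using engineered antigen-presenting cells. This fits with use of the construct to disrupt endogenous HLA-DRB expression in human cells, although the record itself states only that it expresses the guide.
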