Features (pLannotate 1.2.2; 29 found; start..end, strand, type, name):
      5..231     +  promoter       RSV promoter: Rous sarcoma virus enhancer/promoter
    232..412     +  LTR            5' LTR (truncated): truncated 5' long terminal repeat (LTR) from HIV-1
    459..584     +  misc_feature   HIV-1 Ψ: packaging signal of human immunodeficiency virus type 1
    568..931     +  CDS            HIV-1 gag (fragment): gag protein from human immunodeficiency virus 1; gag
   1077..1310    +  misc_feature   RRE: The Rev response element (RRE) of HIV-1 allows for Rev-dependent mRNA export from the nucleus to the cytoplasm.
   1687..1713    +  CDS            Rev (fragment): human immunodeficiency virus 1 (HIV-1) Rev protein; rev; enhances nuclear export of unspliced and incompletely spliced viral mRNAs
   1717..1957    +  promoter       U6 promoter: RNA polymerase III promoter for human U6 snRNA
   1987..2062    +  misc_RNA       gRNA scaffold: guide RNA scaffold for the Streptococcus pyogenes CRISPR/Cas9 system
   2110..2227    +  misc_feature   cPPT/CTS: central polypurine tract and central termination sequence of HIV-1
   2296..2507    +  promoter       EF-1α core promoter: core promoter for human elongation factor EF-1α
   2611..4212    +  CDS            Cas9(N): N-terminal portion of Streptococcus pyogenes Cas9 (Zetsche et al., 2015)
   4213..6711    +  CDS            Cas9(C): C-terminal portion of Streptococcus pyogenes Cas9 (Zetsche et al., 2015)
   6832..7431    +  CDS            PuroR (fragment): puromycin N-acetyltransferase; pac from Streptomyces; confers resistance to puromycin
   7447..8035    +  misc_feature   WPRE: woodchuck hepatitis virus posttranscriptional regulatory element
   8086..8105    +  misc_feature   cPPT/CTS (fragment): central polypurine tract and central termination sequence of HIV-1
   8107..8340    +  LTR            3' LTR (ΔU3): self-inactivating 3' long terminal repeat (LTR) from HIV-1
   8418..8539    +  polyA_signal   SV40 poly(A) signal: SV40 polyadenylation signal
   8579..8714    +  rep_origin     SV40 ori: SV40 origin of replication
   8735..8753    -  promoter       T7 promoter: promoter for bacteriophage T7 RNA polymerase
   8761..8916    +  CDS            lacZα (fragment): LacZα fragment of β-galactosidase; lacZ fragment
   8921..9349    +  rep_origin     f1 ori (sequence partly withheld): f1 bacteriophage origin of replication; arrow indicates direction of (+) strand synthesis
   9402..9506    +  promoter       AmpR promoter: bla
   9507..10367   +  CDS            AmpR: β-lactamase; bla; confers resistance to ampicillin, carbenicillin, and related antibiotics
  10538..11126   +  rep_origin     ori: high-copy-number ColE1/pMB1/pBR322/pUC origin of replication
  11309..11401   +  CDS            lacI (fragment): lac repressor; lacI; The lac repressor binds to the lac operator to inhibit transcription in E. coli. This inhibition can be relieved by adding lactose or isopropyl-β-D-thiogalactopyranoside (IPTG).
  11414..11435   +  protein_bind   CAP binding site: CAP binding activates transcription in the presence of cAMP. E. coli catabolite activator protein
  11450..11480   +  promoter       lac promoter: promoter for the E. coli lac operon
  11484..11506   +  protein_bind   lac operator (fragment): The lac repressor binds to the lac operator to inhibit transcription in E. coli. This inhibition can be relieved by adding lactose or isopropyl-β-D-thiogalactopyranoside (IPTG). lac repressor encoded by lacI
  11549..11567   +  promoter       T3 promoter: promoter for bacteriophage T3 RNA polymerase
>Addgene plasmid #164992 | CRISPR_HLA_DRB | addgene full sequence | sequence record 370619 | Addgene NGS Result
TTAATGTAGTCTTATGCAATACTCTTGTAGTCTTGCAACATGGTAACGATGAGTTAGCAACATGCCTTAC
AAGGAGAGAAAAAGCACCGTGCATGCCGATTGGTGGAAGTAAGGTGGTACGATCGTGCCTTATTAGGAAG
GCAACAGACGGGTCTGACATGGATTGGACGAACCACTGAATTGCCGCATTGCAGAGATATTGTATTTAAG
TGCCTAGCTCGATACATAAACGGGTCTCTCTGGTTAGACCAGATCTGAGCCTGGGAGCTCTCTGGCTAAC
TAGGGAACCCACTGCTTAAGCCTCAATAAAGCTTGCCTTGAGTGCTTCAAGTAGTGTGTGCCCGTCTGTT
GTGTGACTCTGGTAACTAGAGATCCCTCAGACCCTTTTAGTCAGTGTGGAAAATCTCTAGCAGTGGCGCC
CGAACAGGGACTTGAAAGCGAAAGGGAAACCAGAGGAGCTCTCTCGACGCAGGACTCGGCTTGCTGAAGC
GCGCACGGCAAGAGGCGAGGGGCGGCGACTGGTGAGTACGCCAAAAATTTTGACTAGCGGAGGCTAGAAG
GAGAGAGATGGGTGCGAGAGCGTCAGTATTAAGCGGGGGAGAATTAGATCGCGATGGGAAAAAATTCGGT
TAAGGCCAGGGGGAAAGAAAAAATATAAATTAAAACATATAGTATGGGCAAGCAGGGAGCTAGAACGATT
CGCAGTTAATCCTGGCCTGTTAGAAACATCAGAAGGCTGTAGACAAATACTGGGACAGCTACAACCATCC
CTTCAGACAGGATCAGAAGAACTTAGATCATTATATAATACAGTAGCAACCCTCTATTGTGTGCATCAAA
GGATAGAGATAAAAGACACCAAGGAAGCTTTAGACAAGATAGAGGAAGAGCAAAACAAAAGTAAGACCAC
CGCACAGCAAGCGGCCGCTGATCTTCAGACCTGGAGGAGGAGATATGAGGGACAATTGGAGAAGTGAATT
ATATAAATATAAAGTAGTAAAAATTGAACCATTAGGAGTAGCACCCACCAAGGCAAAGAGAAGAGTGGTG
CAGAGAGAAAAAAGAGCAGTGGGAATAGGAGCTTTGTTCCTTGGGTTCTTGGGAGCAGCAGGAAGCACTA
TGGGCGCAGCGTCAATGACGCTGACGGTACAGGCCAGACAATTATTGTCTGGTATAGTGCAGCAGCAGAA
CAATTTGCTGAGGGCTATTGAGGCGCAACAGCATCTGTTGCAACTCACAGTCTGGGGCATCAAGCAGCTC
CAGGCAAGAATCCTGGCTGTGGAAAGATACCTAAAGGATCAACAGCTCCTGGGGATTTGGGGTTGCTCTG
GAAAACTCATTTGCACCACTGCTGTGCCTTGGAATGCTAGTTGGAGTAATAAATCTCTGGAACAGATTTG
GAATCACACGACCTGGATGGAGTGGGACAGAGAAATTAACAATTACACAAGCTTAATACACTCCTTAATT
GAAGAATCGCAAAACCAGCAAGAAAAGAATGAACAAGAATTATTGGAATTAGATAAATGGGCAAGTTTGT
GGAATTGGTTTAACATAACAAATTGGCTGTGGTATATAAAATTATTCATAATGATAGTAGGAGGCTTGGT
AGGTTTAAGAATAGTTTTTGCTGTACTTTCTATAGTGAATAGAGTTAGGCAGGGATATTCACCATTATCG
TTTCAGACCCACCTCCCAACCCCGAGGGGACCCAGAGAGGGCCTATTTCCCATGATTCCTTCATATTTGC
ATATACGATACAAGGCTGTTAGAGAGATAATTAGAATTAATTTGACTGTAAACACAAAGATATTAGTACA
AAATACGTGACGTAGAAAGTAATAATTTCTTGGGTAGTTTGCAGTTTTAAAATTATGTTTTAAAATGGAC
TATCATATGCTTACCGTAACTTGAAAGTATTTCGATTTCTTGGCTTTATATATCTTGTGGAAAGGACGAA
ACACCGAAGATGCATCTATAACCAAGGTTTTAGAGCTAGAAATAGCAAGTTAAAATAAGGCTAGTCCGTT
ATCAACTTGAAAAAGTGGCACCGAGTCGGTGCTTTTTTGAATTCTAGATCTTGAGACAAATGGCAGTATT
CATCCACAATTTTAAAAGAAAAGGGGGGATTGGGGGGTACAGTGCAGGGGAAAGAATAGTAGACATAATA
GCAACAGACATACAAACTAAAGAATTACAAAAACAAATTACAAAAATTCAAAATTTTCGGGTTTATTACA
GGGACAGCAGAGATCCACTTTGGCGCCGGCTCGAGTGGCTCCGGTGCCCGTCAGTGGGCAGAGCGCACAT
CGCCCACAGTCCCCGAGAAGTTGGGGGGAGGGGTCGGCAATTGAACCGGTGCCTAGAGAAGGTGGCGCGG
GGTAAACTGGGAAAGTGATGTCGTGTACTGGCTCCGCCTTTTTCCCGAGGGTGGGGGAGAACCGTATATA
AGTGCAGTAGTCGCCGTGAACGTTCTTTTTCGCAACGGGTTTGCCGCCAGAACACAGGTGTCGTGACGCG
GGATCCGCCACCATGGATTACAAAGACGATGACGATAAGATGGCCCCAAAGAAGAAGCGGAAGGTCGGTA
TCCACGGAGTCCCAGCAGCCGACAAGAAGTACAGCATCGGCCTGGACATCGGCACCAACTCTGTGGGCTG
GGCCGTGATCACCGACGAGTACAAGGTGCCCAGCAAGAAATTCAAGGTGCTGGGCAACACCGACCGGCAC
AGCATCAAGAAGAACCTGATCGGAGCCCTGCTGTTCGACAGCGGCGAAACAGCCGAGGCCACCCGGCTGA
AGAGAACCGCCAGAAGAAGATACACCAGACGGAAGAACCGGATCTGCTATCTGCAAGAGATCTTCAGCAA
CGAGATGGCCAAGGTGGACGACAGCTTCTTCCACAGACTGGAAGAGTCCTTCCTGGTGGAAGAGGATAAG
AAGCACGAGCGGCACCCCATCTTCGGCAACATCGTGGACGAGGTGGCCTACCACGAGAAGTACCCCACCA
TCTACCACCTGAGAAAGAAACTGGTGGACAGCACCGACAAGGCCGACCTGCGGCTGATCTATCTGGCCCT
GGCCCACATGATCAAGTTCCGGGGCCACTTCCTGATCGAGGGCGACCTGAACCCCGACAACAGCGACGTG
GACAAGCTGTTCATCCAGCTGGTGCAGACCTACAACCAGCTGTTCGAGGAAAACCCCATCAACGCCAGCG
GCGTGGACGCCAAGGCCATCCTGTCTGCCAGACTGAGCAAGAGCAGACGGCTGGAAAATCTGATCGCCCA
GCTGCCCGGCGAGAAGAAGAATGGCCTGTTCGGAAACCTGATTGCCCTGAGCCTGGGCCTGACCCCCAAC
TTCAAGAGCAACTTCGACCTGGCCGAGGATGCCAAACTGCAGCTGAGCAAGGACACCTACGACGACGACC
TGGACAACCTGCTGGCCCAGATCGGCGACCAGTACGCCGACCTGTTTCTGGCCGCCAAGAACCTGTCCGA
CGCCATCCTGCTGAGCGACATCCTGAGAGTGAACACCGAGATCACCAAGGCCCCCCTGAGCGCCTCTATG
ATCAAGAGATACGACGAGCACCACCAGGACCTGACCCTGCTGAAAGCTCTCGTGCGGCAGCAGCTGCCTG
AGAAGTACAAAGAGATTTTCTTCGACCAGAGCAAGAACGGCTACGCCGGCTACATTGACGGCGGAGCCAG
CCAGGAAGAGTTCTACAAGTTCATCAAGCCCATCCTGGAAAAGATGGACGGCACCGAGGAACTGCTCGTG
AAGCTGAACAGAGAGGACCTGCTGCGGAAGCAGCGGACCTTCGACAACGGCAGCATCCCCCACCAGATCC
ACCTGGGAGAGCTGCACGCCATTCTGCGGCGGCAGGAAGATTTTTACCCATTCCTGAAGGACAACCGGGA
AAAGATCGAGAAGATCCTGACCTTCCGCATCCCCTACTACGTGGGCCCTCTGGCCAGGGGAAACAGCAGA
TTCGCCTGGATGACCAGAAAGAGCGAGGAAACCATCACCCCCTGGAACTTCGAGGAAGTGGTGGACAAGG
GCGCTTCCGCCCAGAGCTTCATCGAGCGGATGACCAACTTCGATAAGAACCTGCCCAACGAGAAGGTGCT
GCCCAAGCACAGCCTGCTGTACGAGTACTTCACCGTGTATAACGAGCTGACCAAAGTGAAATACGTGACC
GAGGGAATGAGAAAGCCCGCCTTCCTGAGCGGCGAGCAGAAAAAGGCCATCGTGGACCTGCTGTTCAAGA
CCAACCGGAAAGTGACCGTGAAGCAGCTGAAAGAGGACTACTTCAAGAAAATCGAGTGCTTCGACTCCGT
GGAAATCTCCGGCGTGGAAGATCGGTTCAACGCCTCCCTGGGCACATACCACGATCTGCTGAAAATTATC
AAGGACAAGGACTTCCTGGACAATGAGGAAAACGAGGACATTCTGGAAGATATCGTGCTGACCCTGACAC
TGTTTGAGGACAGAGAGATGATCGAGGAACGGCTGAAAACCTATGCCCACCTGTTCGACGACAAAGTGAT
GAAGCAGCTGAAGCGGCGGAGATACACCGGCTGGGGCAGGCTGAGCCGGAAGCTGATCAACGGCATCCGG
GACAAGCAGTCCGGCAAGACAATCCTGGATTTCCTGAAGTCCGACGGCTTCGCCAACAGAAACTTCATGC
AGCTGATCCACGACGACAGCCTGACCTTTAAAGAGGACATCCAGAAAGCCCAGGTGTCCGGCCAGGGCGA
TAGCCTGCACGAGCACATTGCCAATCTGGCCGGCAGCCCCGCCATTAAGAAGGGCATCCTGCAGACAGTG
AAGGTGGTGGACGAGCTCGTGAAAGTGATGGGCCGGCACAAGCCCGAGAACATCGTGATCGAAATGGCCA
GAGAGAACCAGACCACCCAGAAGGGACAGAAGAACAGCCGCGAGAGAATGAAGCGGATCGAAGAGGGCAT
CAAAGAGCTGGGCAGCCAGATCCTGAAAGAACACCCCGTGGAAAACACCCAGCTGCAGAACGAGAAGCTG
TACCTGTACTACCTGCAGAATGGGCGGGATATGTACGTGGACCAGGAACTGGACATCAACCGGCTGTCCG
ACTACGATGTGGACCATATCGTGCCTCAGAGCTTTCTGAAGGACGACTCCATCGACAACAAGGTGCTGAC
CAGAAGCGACAAGAACCGGGGCAAGAGCGACAACGTGCCCTCCGAAGAGGTCGTGAAGAAGATGAAGAAC
TACTGGCGGCAGCTGCTGAACGCCAAGCTGATTACCCAGAGAAAGTTCGACAATCTGACCAAGGCCGAGA
GAGGCGGCCTGAGCGAACTGGATAAGGCCGGCTTCATCAAGAGACAGCTGGTGGAAACCCGGCAGATCAC
AAAGCACGTGGCACAGATCCTGGACTCCCGGATGAACACTAAGTACGACGAGAATGACAAGCTGATCCGG
GAAGTGAAAGTGATCACCCTGAAGTCCAAGCTGGTGTCCGATTTCCGGAAGGATTTCCAGTTTTACAAAG
TGCGCGAGATCAACAACTACCACCACGCCCACGACGCCTACCTGAACGCCGTCGTGGGAACCGCCCTGAT
CAAAAAGTACCCTAAGCTGGAAAGCGAGTTCGTGTACGGCGACTACAAGGTGTACGACGTGCGGAAGATG
ATCGCCAAGAGCGAGCAGGAAATCGGCAAGGCTACCGCCAAGTACTTCTTCTACAGCAACATCATGAACT
TTTTCAAGACCGAGATTACCCTGGCCAACGGCGAGATCCGGAAGCGGCCTCTGATCGAGACAAACGGCGA
AACCGGGGAGATCGTGTGGGATAAGGGCCGGGATTTTGCCACCGTGCGGAAAGTGCTGAGCATGCCCCAA
GTGAATATCGTGAAAAAGACCGAGGTGCAGACAGGCGGCTTCAGCAAAGAGTCTATCCTGCCCAAGAGGA
ACAGCGATAAGCTGATCGCCAGAAAGAAGGACTGGGACCCTAAGAAGTACGGCGGCTTCGACAGCCCCAC
CGTGGCCTATTCTGTGCTGGTGGTGGCCAAAGTGGAAAAGGGCAAGTCCAAGAAACTGAAGAGTGTGAAA
GAGCTGCTGGGGATCACCATCATGGAAAGAAGCAGCTTCGAGAAGAATCCCATCGACTTTCTGGAAGCCA
AGGGCTACAAAGAAGTGAAAAAGGACCTGATCATCAAGCTGCCTAAGTACTCCCTGTTCGAGCTGGAAAA
CGGCCGGAAGAGAATGCTGGCCTCTGCCGGCGAACTGCAGAAGGGAAACGAACTGGCCCTGCCCTCCAAA
TATGTGAACTTCCTGTACCTGGCCAGCCACTATGAGAAGCTGAAGGGCTCCCCCGAGGATAATGAGCAGA
AACAGCTGTTTGTGGAACAGCACAAGCACTACCTGGACGAGATCATCGAGCAGATCAGCGAGTTCTCCAA
GAGAGTGATCCTGGCCGACGCTAATCTGGACAAAGTGCTGTCCGCCTACAACAAGCACCGGGATAAGCCC
ATCAGAGAGCAGGCCGAGAATATCATCCACCTGTTTACCCTGACCAATCTGGGAGCCCCTGCCGCCTTCA
AGTACTTTGACACCACCATCGACCGGAAGAGGTACACCAGCACCAAAGAGGTGCTGGACGCCACCCTGAT
CCACCAGAGCATCACCGGCCTGTACGAGACACGGATCGACCTGTCTCAGCTGGGAGGCGACAAGCGTCCT
GCTGCTACTAAGAAAGCTGGTCAAGCTAAGAAAAAGAAAGCTAGCGGCAGCGGCGCCACCAACTTCAGCC
TGCTGAAGCAGGCCGGCGACGTGGAGGAGAACCCCGGCCCCATGACCGAGTACAAGCCCACGGTGCGCCT
CGCCACCCGCGACGACGTCCCCAGGGCCGTACGCACCCTCGCCGCCGCGTTCGCCGACTACCCCGCCACG
CGCCACACCGTCGATCCGGACCGCCACATCGAGCGGGTCACCGAGCTGCAAGAACTCTTCCTCACGCGCG
TCGGGCTCGACATCGGCAAGGTGTGGGTCGCGGACGACGGCGCCGCGGTGGCGGTCTGGACCACGCCGGA
GAGCGTCGAAGCGGGGGCGGTGTTCGCCGAGATCGGCCCGCGCATGGCCGAGTTGAGCGGTTCCCGGCTG
GCCGCGCAGCAACAGATGGAAGGCCTCCTGGCGCCGCACCGGCCCAAGGAGCCCGCGTGGTTCCTGGCCA
CCGTCGGAGTCTCGCCCGACCACCAGGGCAAGGGTCTGGGCAGCGCCGTCGTGCTCCCCGGAGTGGAGGC
GGCCGAGCGCGCCGGGGTGCCCGCCTTCCTGGAGACCTCCGCGCCCCGCAACCTCCCCTTCTACGAGCGG
CTCGGCTTCACCGTCACCGCCGACGTCGAGGTGCCCGAAGGACCGCGCACCTGGTGCATGACCCGCAAGC
CCGGTGCCTGAACGCGTTAAGTCGACAATCAACCTCTGGATTACAAAATTTGTGAAAGATTGACTGGTAT
TCTTAACTATGTTGCTCCTTTTACGCTATGTGGATACGCTGCTTTAATGCCTTTGTATCATGCTATTGCT
TCCCGTATGGCTTTCATTTTCTCCTCCTTGTATAAATCCTGGTTGCTGTCTCTTTATGAGGAGTTGTGGC
CCGTTGTCAGGCAACGTGGCGTGGTGTGCACTGTGTTTGCTGACGCAACCCCCACTGGTTGGGGCATTGC
CACCACCTGTCAGCTCCTTTCCGGGACTTTCGCTTTCCCCCTCCCTATTGCCACGGCGGAACTCATCGCC
GCCTGCCTTGCCCGCTGCTGGACAGGGGCTCGGCTGTTGGGCACTGACAATTCCGTGGTGTTGTCGGGGA
AATCATCGTCCTTTCCTTGGCTGCTCGCCTGTGTTGCCACCTGGATTCTGCGCGGGACGTCCTTCTGCTA
CGTCCCTTCGGCCCTCAATCCAGCGGACCTTCCTTCCCGCGGCCTGCTGCCGGCTCTGCGGCCTCTTCCG
CGTCTTCGCCTTCGCCCTCAGACGAGTCGGATCTCCCTTTGGGCCGCCTCCCCGCGTCGACTTTAAGACC
AATGACTTACAAGGCAGCTGTAGATCTTAGCCACTTTTTAAAAGAAAAGGGGGGACTGGAAGGGCTAATT
CACTCCCAACGAAGACAAGATCTGCTTTTTGCTTGTACTGGGTCTCTCTGGTTAGACCAGATCTGAGCCT
GGGAGCTCTCTGGCTAACTAGGGAACCCACTGCTTAAGCCTCAATAAAGCTTGCCTTGAGTGCTTCAAGT
AGTGTGTGCCCGTCTGTTGTGTGACTCTGGTAACTAGAGATCCCTCAGACCCTTTTAGTCAGTGTGGAAA
ATCTCTAGCAGTACGTATAGTAGTTCATGTCATCTTATTATTCAGTATTTATAACTTGCAAAGAAATGAA
TATCAGAGAGTGAGAGGAACTTGTTTATTGCAGCTTATAATGGTTACAAATAAAGCAATAGCATCACAAA
TTTCACAAATAAAGCATTTTTTTCACTGCATTCTAGTTGTGGTTTGTCCAAACTCATCAATGTATCTTAT
CATGTCTGGCTCTAGCTATCCCGCCCCTAACTCCGCCCATCCCGCCCCTAACTCCGCCCAGTTCCGCCCA
TTCTCCGCCCCATGGCTGACTAATTTTTTTTATTTATGCAGAGGCCGAGGCCGCCTCGGCCTCTGAGCTA
TTCCAGAAGTAGTGAGGAGGCTTTTTTGGAGGCCTAGGGACGTACCCAATTCGCCCTATAGTGAGTCGTA
TTACGCGCGCTCACTGGCCGTCGTTTTACAACGTCGTGACTGGGAAAACCCTGGCGTTACCCAACTTAAT
CGCCTTGCAGCACATCCCCCTTTCGCCAGCTGGCGTAATAGCGAAGAGGCCCGCACCGATCGCCCTTCCC
AACAGTTGCGCAGCCTGAATGGCGAATGGG
[124 nt withheld, positions 8921-9044]
C
[91 nt withheld, positions 9046-9136]
A
[49 nt withheld, positions 9138-9186]
CCTTTGACGTTGGAGTCCACGTTCTTT
[37 nt withheld, positions 9214-9250]
ACCCTATCTCGGTCTATTCTTTTGATTTATAAGGGATTTTGCCGATTTCGGCCTATTGGTTAAAAAATGA
GCTGATTTAACAAAAATTTAACGCGAATTTTAACAAAATATTAACGCTTACAATTTAGGTGGCACTTTTC
GGGGAAATGTGCGCGGAACCCCTATTTGTTTATTTTTCTAAATACATTCAAATATGTATCCGCTCATGAG
ACAATAACCCTGATAAATGCTTCAATAATATTGAAAAAGGAAGAGTATGAGTATTCAACATTTCCGTGTC
GCCCTTATTCCCTTTTTTGCGGCATTTTGCCTTCCTGTTTTTGCTCACCCAGAAACGCTGGTGAAAGTAA
AAGATGCTGAAGATCAGTTGGGTGCACGAGTGGGTTACATCGAACTGGATCTCAACAGCGGTAAGATCCT
TGAGAGTTTTCGCCCCGAAGAACGTTTTCCAATGATGAGCACTTTTAAAGTTCTGCTATGTGGCGCGGTA
TTATCCCGTATTGACGCCGGGCAAGAGCAACTCGGTCGCCGCATACACTATTCTCAGAATGACTTGGTTG
AGTACTCACCAGTCACAGAAAAGCATCTTACGGATGGCATGACAGTAAGAGAATTATGCAGTGCTGCCAT
AACCATGAGTGATAACACTGCGGCCAACTTACTTCTGACAACGATCGGAGGACCGAAGGAGCTAACCGCT
TTTTTGCACAACATGGGGGATCATGTAACTCGCCTTGATCGTTGGGAACCGGAGCTGAATGAAGCCATAC
CAAACGACGAGCGTGACACCACGATGCCTGTAGCAATGGCAACAACGTTGCGCAAACTATTAACTGGCGA
ACTACTTACTCTAGCTTCCCGGCAACAATTAATAGACTGGATGGAGGCGGATAAAGTTGCAGGACCACTT
CTGCGCTCGGCCCTTCCGGCTGGCTGGTTTATTGCTGATAAATCTGGAGCCGGTGAGCGTGGGTCTCGCG
GTATCATTGCAGCACTGGGGCCAGATGGTAAGCCCTCCCGTATCGTAGTTATCTACACGACGGGGAGTCA
GGCAACTATGGATGAACGAAATAGACAGATCGCTGAGATAGGTGCCTCACTGATTAAGCATTGGTAACTG
TCAGACCAAGTTTACTCATATATACTTTAGATTGATTTAAAACTTCATTTTTAATTTAAAAGGATCTAGG
TGAAGATCCTTTTTGATAATCTCATGACCAAAATCCCTTAACGTGAGTTTTCGTTCCACTGAGCGTCAGA
CCCCGTAGAAAAGATCAAAGGATCTTCTTGAGATCCTTTTTTTCTGCGCGTAATCTGCTGCTTGCAAACA
AAAAAACCACCGCTACCAGCGGTGGTTTGTTTGCCGGATCAAGAGCTACCAACTCTTTTTCCGAAGGTAA
CTGGCTTCAGCAGAGCGCAGATACCAAATACTGTTCTTCTAGTGTAGCCGTAGTTAGGCCACCACTTCAA
GAACTCTGTAGCACCGCCTACATACCTCGCTCTGCTAATCCTGTTACCAGTGGCTGCTGCCAGTGGCGAT
AAGTCGTGTCTTACCGGGTTGGACTCAAGACGATAGTTACCGGATAAGGCGCAGCGGTCGGGCTGAACGG
GGGGTTCGTGCACACAGCCCAGCTTGGAGCGAACGACCTACACCGAACTGAGATACCTACAGCGTGAGCT
ATGAGAAAGCGCCACGCTTCCCGAAGGGAGAAAGGCGGACAGGTATCCGGTAAGCGGCAGGGTCGGAACA
GGAGAGCGCACGAGGGAGCTTCCAGGGGGAAACGCCTGGTATCTTTATAGTCCTGTCGGGTTTCGCCACC
TCTGACTTGAGCGTCGATTTTTGTGATGCTCGTCAGGGGGGCGGAGCCTATGGAAAAACGCCAGCAACGC
GGCCTTTTTACGGTTCCTGGCCTTTTGCTGGCCTTTTGCTCACATGTTCTTTCCTGCGTTATCCCCTGAT
TCTGTGGATAACCGTATTACCGCCTTTGAGTGAGCTGATACCGCTCGCCGCAGCCGAACGACCGAGCGCA
GCGAGTCAGTGAGCGAGGAAGCGGAAGAGCGCCCAATACGCAAACCGCCTCTCCCCGCGCGTTGGCCGAT
TCATTAATGCAGCTGGCACGACAGGTTTCCCGACTGGAAAGCGGGCAGTGAGCGCAACGCAATTAATGTG
AGTTAGCTCACTCATTAGGCACCCCAGGCTTTACACTTTATGCTTCCGGCTCGTATGTTGTGTGGAATTG
TGAGCGGATAACAATTTCACACAGGAAACAGCTATGACCATGATTACGCCAAGCGCGCAATTAACCCTCA
CTAAAGGGAACAAAAGCTGGAGCTGCAAGC
