>Addgene plasmid #164992 | CRISPR_HLA_DRB | depositor partial sequence | sequence record 320484 | U6-F primer
AATTAGAATTAATTTGACTGTAAACACAAAGATATTAGTACAAAATACGTGACGTAGAAAGTAATAATTT
CTTGGGTAGTTTGCAGTTTTAAAATTATGTTTTAAAATGGACTATCATATGCTTACCGTAACTTGAAAGT
ATTTCGATTTCTTGGCTTTATATATCTTGTGGAAAGGACGAAACACCGAAGATGCATCTATAACCAAGGT
TTTAGAGCTAGAAATAGCAAGTTAAAATAAGGCTAGTCCGTTATCAACTTGAAAAAGTGGCACCGAGTCG
GTGCTTTTTTGAATTCTAGATCTTGAGACAAATGGCAGTATTCATCCACAATTTTAAAAGAAAAGGGGGG
ATTGGGGGGTACAGTGCAGGGGAAAGAATAGTAGACATAATAGCAACAGACATACAAACTAAAGAATTAC
AAAAACAAATTACAAAAATTCAAAATTTTCGGGTTTATTACAGGGACAGCAGAGATCCACTTTGGCGCCG
GCTCGAGTGGCTCCGGTGCCCGTCAGTGGGCAGAGCGCACATCGCCCACAGTCCC
